>Addgene plasmid #198552 | SpCas9-NRCH-APOBEC-nCas9-Ung | addgene full sequence | sequence record 388895 | Addgene NGS Result
GAGATCTCCCGATCCCCTATGGTGCACTCTCAGTACAATCTGCTCTGATGCCGCATAGTTAAGCCAGTAT
CTGCTCCCTGCTTGTGTGTTGGAGGTCGCTGAGTAGTGCGCGAGCAAAATTTAAGCTACAACAAGGCAAG
GCTTGACCGACAATTGCATGAAGAATCTGCTTAGGGTTAGGCGTTTTGCGCTGCTTCGCGATGTACGGGC
CAGATATACGCGTTGACATTGATTATTGACTAGTTATTAATAGTAATCAATTACGGGGTCATTAGTTCAT
AGCCCATATATGGAGTTCCGCGTTACATAACTTACGGTAAATGGCCCGCCTGGCTGACCGCCCAACGACC
CCCGCCCATTGACGTCAATAATGACGTATGTTCCCATAGTAACGCCAATAGGGACTTTCCATTGACGTCA
ATGGGTGGAGTATTTACGGTAAACTGCCCACTTGGCAGTACATCAAGTGTATCATATGCCAAGTACGCCC
CCTATTGACGTCAATGACGGTAAATGGCCCGCCTGGCATTATGCCCAGTACATGACCTTATGGGACTTTC
CTACTTGGCAGTACATCTACGTATTAGTCATCGCTATTACCATGGTGATGCGGTTTTGGCAGTACATCAA
TGGGCGTGGATAGCGGTTTGACTCACGGGGATTTCCAAGTCTCCACCCCATTGACGTCAATGGGAGTTTG
TTTTGGCACCAAAATCAACGGGACTTTCCAAAATGTCGTAACAACTCCGCCCCATTGACGCAAATGGGCG
GTAGGCGTGTACGGTGGGAGGTCTATATAAGCAGCGCGTTTTGCCTGTACTGGGTCTCTCTGGTTAGACC
AGATCTGAGCCTGGGAGCTCTCTGGCTAACTAGGGAACCCACTGCTTAAGCCTCAATAAAGCTTGCCTTG
AGTGCTTCAAGTAGTGTGTGCCCGTCTGTTGTGTGACTCTGGTAACTAGAGATCCCTCAGACCCTTTTAG
TCAGTGTGGAAAATCTCTAGCAGTGGCGCCCGAACAGGGACTTGAAAGCGAAAGGGAAACCAGAGGAGCT
CTCTCGACGCAGGACTCGGCTTGCTGAAGCGCGCACGGCAAGAGGCGAGGGGCGGCGACTGGTGAGTACG
CCAAAAATTTTGACTAGCGGAGGCTAGAAGGAGAGAGATGGGTGCGAGAGCGTCAGTATTAAGCGGGGGA
GAATTAGATCGCGATGGGAAAAAATTCGGTTAAGGCCAGGGGGAAAGAAAAAATATAAATTAAAACATAT
AGTATGGGCAAGCAGGGAGCTAGAACGATTCGCAGTTAATCCTGGCCTGTTAGAAACATCAGAAGGCTGT
AGACAAATACTGGGACAGCTACAACCATCCCTTCAGACAGGATCAGAAGAACTTAGATCATTATATAATA
CAGTAGCAACCCTCTATTGTGTGCATCAAAGGATAGAGATAAAAGACACCAAGGAAGCTTTAGACAAGAT
AGAGGAAGAGCAAAACAAAAGTAAGACCACCGCACAGCAAGCGGCCGCTGATCTTCAGACCTGGAGGAGG
AGATATGAGGGACAATTGGAGAAGTGAATTATATAAATATAAAGTAGTAAAAATTGAACCATTAGGAGTA
GCACCCACCAAGGCAAAGAGAAGAGTGGTGCAGAGAGAAAAAAGAGCAGTGGGAATAGGAGCTTTGTTCC
TTGGGTTCTTGGGAGCAGCAGGAAGCACTATGGGCGCAGCGTCAATGACGCTGACGGTACAGGCCAGACA
ATTATTGTCTGGTATAGTGCAGCAGCAGAACAATTTGCTGAGGGCTATTGAGGCGCAACAGCATCTGTTG
CAACTCACAGTCTGGGGCATCAAGCAGCTCCAGGCAAGAATCCTGGCTGTGGAAAGATACCTAAAGGATC
AACAGCTCCTGGGGATTTGGGGTTGCTCTGGAAAACTCATTTGCACCACTGCTGTGCCTTGGAATGCTAG
TTGGAGTAATAAATCTCTGGAACAGATTTGGAATCACACGACCTGGATGGAGTGGGACAGAGAAATTAAC
AATTACACAAGCTTAATACACTCCTTAATTGAAGAATCGCAAAACCAGCAAGAAAAGAATGAACAAGAAT
TATTGGAATTAGATAAATGGGCAAGTTTGTGGAATTGGTTTAACATAACAAATTGGCTGTGGTATATAAA
ATTATTCATAATGATAGTAGGAGGCTTGGTAGGTTTAAGAATAGTTTTTGCTGTACTTTCTATAGTGAAT
AGAGTTAGGCAGGGATATTCACCATTATCGTTTCAGACCCACCTCCCAACCCCGAGGGGACCCGACAGGC
CCGAAGGAATAGAAGAAGAAGGTGGAGAGAGAGACAGAGACAGATCCATTCGATTAGTGAACGGATCGGC
ACTGCGTGCGCCAATTCTGCAGACAAATGGCAGTATTCATCCACAATTTTAAAAGAAAAGGGGGGATTGG
GGGGTACAGTGCAGGGGAAAGAATAGTAGACATAATAGCAACAGACATACAAACTAAAGAATTACAAAAA
CAAATTACAAAAATTCAAAATTTTCGGGTTTATTACAGGGACAGCAGAGATCCAGTTTGGTTAATTAGCT
AGCTAGGTCTTGAAAGGAGTGGGAATTGGCTCCGGTGCCCGTCAGTGGGCAGAGCGCACATCGCCCACAG
TCCCCGAGAAGTTGGGGGGAGGGGTCGGCAATTGATCCGGTGCCTAGAGAAGGTGGCGCGGGGTAAACTG
GGAAAGTGATGTCGTGTACTGGCTCCGCCTTTTTCCCGAGGGTGGGGGAGAACCGTATATAAGTGCAGTA
GTCGCCGTGAACGTTCTTTTTCGCAACGGGTTTGCCGCCAGAACACAGGACCGGTTGCCACCATGCCAAA
GAAGAAGAGGAAGGTTTCATCGGAGACCGGCCCTGTTGCTGTTGACCCCACCCTGCGGCGGAGAATCGAG
CCACACGAGTTCGAGGTGTTCTTCGACCCAAGGGAGCTCCGCAAGGAGACGTGCCTCCTGTACGAGATCA
ACTGGGGCGGCAGGCACTCCATCTGGAGGCACACCAGCCAAAACACCAACAAGCACGTGGAGGTCAACTT
CATCGAGAAGTTCACCACCGAGAGGTACTTCTGCCCAAACACCCGCTGCTCCATCACCTGGTTCCTGTCC
TGGAGCCCATGCGGCGAGTGCTCCAGGGCCATCACCGAGTTCCTCAGCCGCTACCCACACGTCACCCTGT
TCATCTACATCGCCAGGCTCTACCACCACGCCGACCCAAGGAACAGGCAGGGCCTCCGCGACCTGATCTC
CAGCGGCGTGACCATCCAAATCATGACCGAGCAGGAGTCCGGCTACTGCTGGAGGAACTTCGTCAACTAC
TCCCCAAGCAACGAGGCCCACTGGCCAAGGTACCCACACCTCTGGGTGCGCCTCTACGTGCTCGAGCTGT
ACTGCATCATCCTCGGCCTGCCACCATGCCTCAACATCCTGAGGCGCAAGCAACCACAGCTGACCTTCTT
CACCATCGCCCTCCAAAGCTGCCACTACCAGAGGCTCCCACCACACATCCTGTGGGCTACCGGCCTCAAG
TCCGGCAGCGAGACGCCAGGCACCTCCGAGAGCGCTACGCCTGAACTTAAGGACAAGAAGTACAGCATCG
GCCTGGCCATCGGCACCAACTCTGTGGGCTGGGCCGTGATCACCGACGAGTACAAGGTGCCCAGCAAGAA
ATTCAAGGTGCTGGGCAACACCGACCGGCACAGCATCAAGAAGAACCTGATCGGAGCCCTGCTGTTCGAC
AGCGGCGAAACAGCCGAGGCCACCCGGCTGAAGAGAACCGCCAGAAGAAGATACACCAGACGGAAGAACC
GGATCTGCTATCTGCAAGAGATCTTCAGCAACGAGATGGCCAAGGTGGACGACAGCTTCTTCCACAGACT
GGAAGAGTCCTTCCTGGTGGAAGAGGATAAGAAGCACGAGCGGCACCCCATCTTCGGCAACATCGTGGAC
GAGGTGGCCTACCACGAGAAGTACCCCACCATCTACCACCTGAGAAAGAAACTGGTGGACAGCACCGACA
AGGCCGACCTGCGGCTGATCTATCTGGCCCTGGCCCACATGATCAAGTTCCGGGGCCACTTCCTGATCGA
GGGCGACCTGAACCCCGACAACAGCGACGTGGACAAGCTGTTCATCCAGCTGGTGCAGACCTACAACCAG
CTGTTCGAGGAAAACCCCATCAACGCCAGCGGCGTGGACGCCAAGGCCATCCTGTCTGCCAGACTGAGCA
AGAGCAGACGGCTGGAAAATCTGATCGCCCAGCTGCCCGGCGAGAAGAAGAATGGCCTGTTCGGAAACCT
GATTGCCCTGAGCCTGGGCCTGACCCCCAACTTCAAGAGCAACTTCGACCTGGCCGAGGATGCCAAACTG
CAGCTGAGCAAGGACACCTACGACGACGACCTGGACAACCTGCTGGCCCAGATCGGCGACCAGTACGCCG
ACCTGTTTCTGGCCGCCAAGAACCTGTCCGACGCCATCCTGCTGAGCGACATCCTGAGAGTGAACACCGA
GATCACCAAGGCCCCCCTGAGCGCCTCTATGGTGAAGAGATACGACGAGCACCACCAGGACCTGACCCTG
CTGAAAGCTCTCGTGCGGCAGCAGCTGCCTGAGAAGTACAAAGAGATTTTCTTCGACCAGAGCAAGAACG
GCTACGCCGGCTACATTGACGGCGGAGCCAGCCAGGAAGAGTTCTACAAGTTCATCAAGCCCATCCTGGA
AAAGATGGACGGCACCGAGGAACTGCTCGTGAAGCTGAACAGAGAGGACCTGCTGCGGAAGCAGCGGACC
TTCGACAACGGCATCATCCCCCACCAGATCCACCTGGGAGAGCTGCACGCCATTCTGCGGCGGCAGGGCG
ATTTTTACCCATTCCTGAAGGACAACCGGGAAAAGATCGAGAAGATCCTGACCTTCCGCATCCCCTACTA
CGTGGGCCCTCTGGCCAGGGGAAACAGCAGATTCGCCTGGATGACCAGAAAGAGCGAGGAAACCATCACC
CCCTGGAACTTCGAGGAAGTGGTGGACAAGGGCGCTTCCGCCCAGAGCTTCATCGAGCGGATGACCAACT
TCGATAAGAACCTGCCCAACGAGAAGGTGCTGCCCAAGCACAGCCTGCTGTACGAGTACTTCACCGTGTA
TAACGAGCTGACCAAAGTGAAATACGTGACCGAGGGAATGAGAAAGCCCGCCTTCCTGAGCGGCGAGCAG
AAAAAGGCCATCGTGGACCTGCTGTTCAAGACCAACCGGAAAGTGACCGTGAAGCAGCTGAAAGAGGACT
ACTTCAAGAAAATCGAGTGCTTCGACTCCGTGGAAATCTCCGGCGTGGAAGATCGGTTCAACGCCTCCCT
GGGCACATACCACGATCTGCTGAAAATTATCAAGGACAAGGACTTCCTGGACAATGAGGAAAACGAGGAC
ATTCTGGAAGATATCGTGCTGACCCTGACACTGTTTGAGGACAGAGAGATGATCGAGGAACGGCTGAAAA
CCTATGCCCACCTGTTCGACGACAAAGTGATGAAGCAGCTGAAGCGGCTGAGATACACCGGCTGGGGCAG
GCTGAGCCGGAAGCTGATCAACGGCATCCGGGACAAGCAGTCCGGCAAGACAATCCTGGATTTCCTGAAG
TCCGACGGCTTCGCCAACAGAAACTTCATGCAGCTGATCCACGACGACAGCCTGACCTTTAAAGAGGACA
TCCAGAAAGCCCAGGTGTCCGGCCAGGGCGATAGCCTGCACGAGCACATTGCCAATCTGGCCGGCAGCCC
CGCCATTAAGAAGGGCATCCTGCAGACAGTGAAGGTGGTGGACGAGCTCGTGAAAGTGATGGGCGGCCAC
AAGCCCGAGAACATCGTGATCGAAATGGCCAGAGAGAACCAGACCACCCAGAAGGGACAGAAGAACAGCC
GCGAGAGAATGAAGCGGATCGAAGAGGGCATCAAAGAGCTGGGCAGCCAGATCCTGAAAGAACACCCCGT
GGAAAACACCCAGCTGCAGAACGAGAAGCTGTACCTGTACTACCTGCAGAATGGGCGGGATATGTACGTG
GACCAGGAACTGGACATCAACCGGCTGTCCGACTACGATGTGGACCATATCGTGCCTCAGAGCTTTCTGA
AGGACGACTCCATCGACAACAAGGTGCTGACCAGAAGCGACAAGAACCGGGGCAAGAGCGACAACGTGCC
CTCCGAAGAGGTCGTGAAGAAGATGAAGAACTACTGGCGGCAGCTGCTGAACGCCAAGCTGATTACCCAG
AGAAAGTTCGACAATCTGACCAAGGCCGAGAGAGGCGGCCTGAGCGAACTGGATAAGGCCGGCTTCATCA
AGAGACAGCTGGTGGAAACCCGGCAGATCACAAAGCACGTGGCACAGATCCTGGACTCCCGGATGAACAC
TAAGTACGACGAGAATGACAAGCTGATCCGGGAAGTGAAAGTGATCACCCTGAAGTCCAAGCTGGTGTCC
GATTTCCGGAAGGATTTCCAGTTTTACAAAGTGCGCGAGATCAACAACTACCACCACGCCCACGACGCCT
ACCTGAACGCCGTCGTGGGAACCGCCCTGATCAAAAAGTACCCTAAGCTGGAAAGCGAGTTCGTGTACGG
CGACTACAAGGTGTACGACGTGCGGAAGATGATCGCCAAGAGCGAGCAGGAAATCGGCAAGGCTACCGCC
AAGTACTTCTTCTACAGCAACATCATGAACTTTTTCAAGACCGAGATTACCCTGGCCAACGGCGAGATCC
GGAAGCGGCCTCTGATCGAGACAAACGGCGAAACCGGGGAGATCGTGTGGGATAAGGGCCGGGATTTTGC
CACCGTGCGGAAAGTGCTGAGCATGCCCCAAGTGAATATCGTGAAAAAGACCGAGGTGCAGACAGGCGGC
TTCAGCAAAGAGTCTATCCTGCCCAAGGGCAACAGCGATAAGCTGATCGCCAGAAAGAAGGACTGGGACC
CTAAGAAGTACGGCGGCTTCAACAGCCCCACCGTGGCCTATTCTGTGCTGGTGGTGGCCAAAGTGGAAAA
GGGCAAGTCCAAGAAACTGAAGAGTGTGAAAGAGCTACTGGGGATCACCATCATGGAAAGAAGCAGCTTC
GAGAAGAATCCCATCGACTTTCTGGAAGCCAAGGGCTACAAAGAAGTGAAAAAGGACCTGATCATCAAGC
TGCCTAAGTACTCCCTGTTCGAGCTGGAAAACGGCCGGAAGAGAATGCTGGCCTCTGCCGGCGTGCTGCA
GAAGGGAAACGAACTGGCCCTGCCCTCCAAATATGTGAACTTCCTGTACCTGGCCAGCCACTATGAGAAG
CTGAAGGGCTCCCCCGAGGATAATGAGCAGAAACAGCTGTTTGTGGAACAGCACAAGCACTACCTGGACG
AGATCATCGAGCAGATCAGCGAGTTCTCCAAGAGAGTGATCCTGGCCGACGCTAATCTGGACAAAGTGCT
GTCCGCCTACAACAAGCACCGGGATAAGCCCATCAGAGAGCAGGCCGAGAATATCATCCACCTGTTTACC
CTGACCAATCTGGGAGCCCCTGCCGCCTTCAAGTACTTTGACACCACCATCAACCGGAAGCAGTACAACA
CCACCAAAGAGGTGCTGGACGCCACCCTGATCCGGCAGAGCATCACCGGCCTGTACGAGACACGGATCGA
CCTGTCTCAGCTGGGAGGCGACAAGAGACCCGCAGCAACCAAGAAGGCAGGGCAAGCAAAGAAGAAGAAG
ACGCGTGACTCCGGCGGCAGCATGTTTGGAGAGAGCTGGAAGAAGCACCTCAGCGGGGAGTTCGGGAAAC
CGTATTTTATCAAGCTAATGGGATTTGTTGCAGAAGAAAGAAAGCATTACACTGTTTATCCACCCCCACA
CCAAGTCTTCACCTGGACCCAGATGTGTGACATAAAAGATGTGAAGGTTGTCATCCTGGGACAGGATCCA
TATCATGGACCTAATCAAGCTCACGGGCTCTGCTTTAGTGTTCAAAGGCCTGTTCCGCCTCCGCCCAGTT
TGGAGAACATTTATAAAGAGTTGTCTACAGACATAGAGGATTTTGTTCATCCTGGCCATGGAGATTTATC
TGGGTGGGCCAAGCAAGGTGTTCTCCTTCTCAACGCTGTCCTCACGGTTCGTGCCCATCAAGCCAACTCT
CATAAGGAGCGAGGCTGGGAGCAGTTCACTGATGCAGTTGTGTCCTGGCTAAATCAGAACTCGAATGGCC
TTGTTTTCTTGCTCTGGGGCTCTTATGCTCAGAAGAAGGGCAGTGCCATTGATAGGAAGCGGCACCATGT
ACTACAGACGGCTCATCCCTCCCCTTTGTCAGTGTATAGAGGGTTCTTTGGATGTAGACACTTTTCAAAG
ACCAATGAGCTGCTGCAGAAGTCTGGCAAGAAGCCCATTGACTGGAAGGAGCTGTCGGGGGGGAGCCCAA
AGAAGAAGCGGAAGGTGGATTACAAAGACGATGACGATAAGGGATCCGGCGCAACAAACTTCTCTCTGCT
GAAACAAGCCGGAGATGTCGAAGAGAATCCTGGACCGATGGCCAAGCCTTTGTCTCAAGAAGAATCCACC
CTCATTGAAAGAGCAACGGCTACAATCAACAGCATCCCCATCTCTGAAGACTACAGCGTCGCCAGCGCAG
CTCTCTCTAGCGACGGCCGCATCTTCACTGGTGTCAATGTATATCATTTTACTGGGGGACCTTGTGCAGA
ACTCGTGGTGCTGGGCACTGCTGCTGCTGCGGCAGCTGGCAACCTGACTTGTATCGTCGCGATCGGAAAT
GAGAACAGGGGCATCTTGAGCCCCTGCGGACGGTGCCGACAGGTGCTTCTCGATCTGCATCCTGGGATCA
AAGCCATAGTGAAGGACAGTGATGGACAGCCGACGGCAGTTGGGATTCGTGAATTGCTGCCCTCTGGTTA
TGTGTGGGAGGGCTAAGAATTCGATATCAAGCTTATCGGTAATCAACCTCTGGATTACAAAATTTGTGAA
AGATTGACTGGTATTCTTAACTATGTTGCTCCTTTTACGCTATGTGGATACGCTGCTTTAATGCCTTTGT
ATCATGCTATTGCTTCCCGTATGGCTTTCATTTTCTCCTCCTTGTATAAATCCTGGTTGCTGTCTCTTTA
TGAGGAGTTGTGGCCCGTTGTCAGGCAACGTGGCGTGGTGTGCACTGTGTTTGCTGACGCAACCCCCACT
GGTTGGGGCATTGCCACCACCTGTCAGCTCCTTTCCGGGACTTTCGCTTTCCCCCTCCCTATTGCCACGG
CGGAACTCATCGCCGCCTGCCTTGCCCGCTGCTGGACAGGGGCTCGGCTGTTGGGCACTGACAATTCCGT
GGTGTTGTCGGGGAAATCATCGTCCTTTCCTTGGCTGCTCGCCTGTGTTGCCACCTGGATTCTGCGCGGG
ACGTCCTTCTGCTACGTCCCTTCGGCCCTCAATCCAGCGGACCTTCCTTCCCGCGGCCTGCTGCCGGCTC
TGCGGCCTCTTCCGCGTCTTCGCCTTCGCCCTCAGACGAGTCGGATCTCCCTTTGGGCCGCCTCCCCGCA
TCGATACCGTCGACCTCGAGACCTAGAAAAACATGGAGCAATCACAAGTAGCAATACAGCAGCTACCAAT
GCTGATTGTGCCTGGCTAGAAGCACAAGAGGAGGAGGAGGTGGGTTTTCCAGTCACACCTCAGGTACCTT
TAAGACCAATGACTTACAAGGCAGCTGTAGATCTTAGCCACTTTTTAAAAGAAAAGGGGGGACTGGAAGG
GCTAATTCACTCCCAACGAAGACAAGATATCCTTGATCTGTGGATCTACCACACACAAGGCTACTTCCCT
GATTGGCAGAACTACACACCAGGGCCAGGGATCAGATATCCACTGACCTTTGGATGGTGCTACAAGCTAG
TACCAGTTGAGCAAGAGAAGGTAGAAGAAGCCAATGAAGGAGAGAACACCCGCTTGTTACACCCTGTGAG
CCTGCATGGGATGGATGACCCGGAGAGAGAAGTATTAGAGTGGAGGTTTGACAGCCGCCTAGCATTTCAT
CACATGGCCCGAGAGCTGCATCCGGACTGTACTGGGTCTCTCTGGTTAGACCAGATCTGAGCCTGGGAGC
TCTCTGGCTAACTAGGGAACCCACTGCTTAAGCCTCAATAAAGCTTGCCTTGAGTGCTTCAAGTAGTGTG
TGCCCGTCTGTTGTGTGACTCTGGTAACTAGAGATCCCTCAGACCCTTTTAGTCAGTGTGGAAAATCTCT
AGCAGGGCCCGTTTAAACCCGCTGATCAGCCTCGACTGTGCCTTCTAGTTGCCAGCCATCTGTTGTTTGC
CCCTCCCCCGTGCCTTCCTTGACCCTGGAAGGTGCCACTCCCACTGTCCTTTCCTAATAAAATGAGGAAA
TTGCATCGCATTGTCTGAGTAGGTGTCATTCTATTCTGGGGGGTGGGGTGGGGCAGGACAGCAAGGGGGA
GGATTGGGAAGACAATAGCAGGCATGCTGGGGATGCGGTGGGCTCTATGGCTTCTGAGGCGGAAAGAACC
AGCTGGGGCTCTAGGGGGTATCCCC
[124 nt withheld, positions 10596-10719]
C
[91 nt withheld, positions 10721-10811]
A
[49 nt withheld, positions 10813-10861]
CCTTTGACGTTGGAGTCCACGTTCTTT
[37 nt withheld, positions 10889-10925]
ACCCTATCTCGGTCTATTCTTTTGATTTATAAGGGATTTTGCCGATTTCGGCCTATTGGTTAAAAAATGA
GCTGATTTAACAAAAATTTAACGCGAATTAATTCTGTGGAATGTGTGTCAGTTAGGGTGTGGAAAGTCCC
CAGGCTCCCCAGCAGGCAGAAGTATGCAAAGCATGCATCTCAATTAGTCAGCAACCAGGTGTGGAAAGTC
CCCAGGCTCCCCAGCAGGCAGAAGTATGCAAAGCATGCATCTCAATTAGTCAGCAACCATAGTCCCGCCC
CTAACTCCGCCCAGTTCCGCCCATTCTCCGCCCCATGGCTGACTAATTTTTTTTATTTATGCAGAGGCCG
AGGCCGCCTCTGCCTCTGAGCTATTCCAGAAGTAGTGAGGAGGCTTTTTTGGAGGCCTAGGCTTTTGCAA
AAAGCTCCCGGGAGCTTGTATATCCATTTTCGGATCTGATCAGCACGTGTTGACAATTAATCATCGGCAT
AGTATATCGGCATAGTATAATACGACAAGGTGAGGAACTAAACCATGGCCAAGTTGACCAGTGCCGTTCC
GGTGCTCACCGCGCGCGACGTCGCCGGAGCGGTCGAGTTCTGGACCGACCGGCTCGGGTTCTCCCGGGAC
TTCGTGGAGGACGACTTCGCCGGTGTGGTCCGGGACGACGTGACCCTGTTCATCAGCGCGGTCCAGGACC
AGGTGGTGCCGGACAACACCCTGGCCTGGGTGTGGGTGCGCGGCCTGGACGAGCTGTACGCCGAGTGGTC
GGAGGTCGTGTCCACGAACTTCCGGGACGCCTCCGGGCCGGCCATGACCGAGATCGGCGAGCAGCCGTGG
GGGCGGGAGTTCGCCCTGCGCGACCCGGCCGGCAACTGCGTGCACTTCGTGGCCGAGGAGCAGGACTGAC
ACGTGCTACGAGATTTCGATTCCACCGCCGCCTTCTATGAAAGGTTGGGCTTCGGAATCGTTTTCCGGGA
CGCCGGCTGGATGATCCTCCAGCGCGGGGATCTCATGCTGGAGTTCTTCGCCCACCCCAACTTGTTTATT
GCAGCTTATAATGGTTACAAATAAAGCAATAGCATCACAAATTTCACAAATAAAGCATTTTTTTCACTGC
ATTCTAGTTGTGGTTTGTCCAAACTCATCAATGTATCTTATCATGTCTGTATACCGTCGACCTCTAGCTA
GAGCTTGGCGTAATCATGGTCATAGCTGTTTCCTGTGTGAAATTGTTATCCGCTCACAATTCCACACAAC
ATACGAGCCGGAAGCATAAAGTGTAAAGCCTGGGGTGCCTAATGAGTGAGCTAACTCACATTAATTGCGT
TGCGCTCACTGCCCGCTTTCCAGTCGGGAAACCTGTCGTGCCAGCTGCATTAATGAATCGGCCAACGCGC
GGGGAGAGGCGGTTTGCGTATTGGGCGCTCTTCCGCTTCCTCGCTCACTGACTCGCTGCGCTCGGTCGTT
CGGCTGCGGCGAGCGGTATCAGCTCACTCAAAGGCGGTAATACGGTTATCCACAGAATCAGGGGATAACG
CAGGAAAGAACATGTGAGCAAAAGGCCAGCAAAAGGCCAGGAACCGTAAAAAGGCCGCGTTGCTGGCGTT
TTTCCATAGGCTCCGCCCCCCTGACGAGCATCACAAAAATCGACGCTCAAGTCAGAGGTGGCGAAACCCG
ACAGGACTATAAAGATACCAGGCGTTTCCCCCTGGAAGCTCCCTCGTGCGCTCTCCTGTTCCGACCCTGC
CGCTTACCGGATACCTGTCCGCCTTTCTCCCTTCGGGAAGCGTGGCGCTTTCTCATAGCTCACGCTGTAG
GTATCTCAGTTCGGTGTAGGTCGTTCGCTCCAAGCTGGGCTGTGTGCACGAACCCCCCGTTCAGCCCGAC
CGCTGCGCCTTATCCGGTAACTATCGTCTTGAGTCCAACCCGGTAAGACACGACTTATCGCCACTGGCAG
CAGCCACTGGTAACAGGATTAGCAGAGCGAGGTATGTAGGCGGTGCTACAGAGTTCTTGAAGTGGTGGCC
TAACTACGGCTACACTAGAAGAACAGTATTTGGTATCTGCGCTCTGCTGAAGCCAGTTACCTTCGGAAAA
AGAGTTGGTAGCTCTTGATCCGGCAAACAAACCACCGCTGGTAGCGGTGGTTTTTTTGTTTGCAAGCAGC
AGATTACGCGCAGAAAAAAAGGATCTCAAGAAGATCCTTTGATCTTTTCTACGGGGTCTGACGCTCAGTG
GAACGAAAACTCACGTTAAGGGATTTTGGTCATGAGATTATCAAAAAGGATCTTCACCTAGATCCTTTTA
AATTAAAAATGAAGTTTTAAATCAATCTAAAGTATATATGAGTAAACTTGGTCTGACAGTTACCAATGCT
TAATCAGTGAGGCACCTATCTCAGCGATCTGTCTATTTCGTTCATCCATAGTTGCCTGACTCCCCGTCGT
GTAGATAACTACGATACGGGAGGGCTTACCATCTGGCCCCAGTGCTGCAATGATACCGCGAGACCCACGC
TCACCGGCTCCAGATTTATCAGCAATAAACCAGCCAGCCGGAAGGGCCGAGCGCAGAAGTGGTCCTGCAA
CTTTATCCGCCTCCATCCAGTCTATTAATTGTTGCCGGGAAGCTAGAGTAAGTAGTTCGCCAGTTAATAG
TTTGCGCAACGTTGTTGCCATTGCTACAGGCATCGTGGTGTCACGCTCGTCGTTTGGTATGGCTTCATTC
AGCTCCGGTTCCCAACGATCAAGGCGAGTTACATGATCCCCCATGTTGTGCAAAAAAGCGGTTAGCTCCT
TCGGTCCTCCGATCGTTGTCAGAAGTAAGTTGGCCGCAGTGTTATCACTCATGGTTATGGCAGCACTGCA
TAATTCTCTTACTGTCATGCCATCCGTAAGATGCTTTTCTGTGACTGGTGAGTACTCAACCAAGTCATTC
TGAGAATAGTGTATGCGGCGACCGAGTTGCTCTTGCCCGGCGTCAATACGGGATAATACCGCGCCACATA
GCAGAACTTTAAAAGTGCTCATCATTGGAAAACGTTCTTCGGGGCGAAAACTCTCAAGGATCTTACCGCT
GTTGAGATCCAGTTCGATGTAACCCACTCGTGCACCCAACTGATCTTCAGCATCTTTTACTTTCACCAGC
GTTTCTGGGTGAGCAAAAACAGGAAGGCAAAATGCCGCAAAAAAGGGAATAAGGGCGACACGGAAATGTT
GAATACTCATACTCTTCCTTTTTCAATATTATTGAAGCATTTATCAGGGTTATTGTCTCATGAGCGGATA
CATATTTGAATGTATTTAGAAAAATAAACAAATAGGGGTTCCGCGCACATTTCCCCGAAAAGTGCCACCT
GACGTCGACGGATCGG
Features (pLannotate 1.2.2; 36 found; start..end, strand, type, name):
     18..70      -  misc_feature   bom (fragment): basis of mobility region from pBR322
    225..604     +  enhancer       CMV enhancer: human cytomegalovirus immediate early enhancer
    605..804     +  promoter       CMV promoter: human cytomegalovirus (CMV) immediate early promoter
    822..1002    +  LTR            5' LTR (truncated): truncated 5' long terminal repeat (LTR) from HIV-1
   1049..1174    +  misc_feature   HIV-1 Ψ: packaging signal of human immunodeficiency virus type 1
   1158..1521    +  CDS            HIV-1 gag (fragment): gag protein from human immunodeficiency virus 1; gag
   1667..1900    +  misc_feature   RRE: The Rev response element (RRE) of HIV-1 allows for Rev-dependent mRNA export from the nucleus to the cytoplasm.
   2277..2377    +  CDS            Rev (fragment): human immunodeficiency virus 1 (HIV-1) Rev protein; rev; enhances nuclear export of unspliced and incompletely spliced viral mRNAs
   2427..2544    +  misc_feature   cPPT/CTS: central polypurine tract and central termination sequence of HIV-1
   2593..2611    +  CDS            small t antigen (fragment): SV40 (simian virus 40) small t antigen
   2637..2848    +  promoter       EF-1α core promoter: core promoter for human elongation factor EF-1α
   2845..3570    +  CDS            Apobec1: ABEC1_RAT - Experimental evidence at protein level: Swiss-Prot protein existence level 1. Catalytic component of the apolipoprotein B mRNA editing enzyme complex which is responsible for the postranscriptional editing of a CAA codon for Gln to a UAA codon for stop in the APOB mRNA. May also play a role in the epigenetic regulation of gene expression by participating in DNA demethylation. From Rattus norvegicus (Rat).
   3621..7722    +  CDS            Cas9 (fragment): Cas9 (Csn1) endonuclease from the Streptococcus pyogenes Type II CRISPR/Cas system generates RNA-guided double strand breaks in DNA
   7795..8454    +  CDS            UNG (fragment): UNG_HUMAN - Also known as DGU, UNG1 Experimental evidence at protein level: Swiss-Prot protein existence level 1. Excises uracil residues from the DNA which can arise as a result of misincorporation of dUMP residues by DNA polymerase or due to deamination of cytosine. From Homo sapiens (Human).
   8578..8976    +  CDS            BSD: blasticidin S deaminase; Aspergillus terreus BSD; confers resistance to blasticidin
   8977..8998    +  misc_feature   MCS (fragment): pBluescript multiple cloning site
   9001..9589    +  misc_feature   WPRE: woodchuck hepatitis virus posttranscriptional regulatory element
   9526..10107   +  CDS            nef (fragment): NEF_HV1H2 - Experimental evidence at protein level: Swiss-Prot protein existence level 1. Extracellular Nef protein targets CD4(+) T-lymphocytes for apoptosis by interacting with CXCR4 surface receptors. From Human immunodeficiency virus type 1 group M subtype B (isolate HXB2) (HIV-1).
  10114..10294   +  LTR            5' LTR (truncated): truncated 5' long terminal repeat (LTR) from HIV-1
  10326..10550   +  polyA_signal   bGH poly(A) signal: bovine growth hormone polyadenylation signal
  10554..10575   +  promoter       SV40 promoter (fragment): SV40 enhancer and early promoter
  10596..11024   +  rep_origin     f1 ori (sequence partly withheld): f1 bacteriophage origin of replication; arrow indicates direction of (+) strand synthesis
  11051..11122   +  promoter       SV40 promoter (fragment): SV40 enhancer and early promoter
  11123..11194   +  promoter       SV40 promoter (fragment): SV40 enhancer and early promoter
  11198..11332   +  rep_origin     SV40 ori: SV40 origin of replication
  11394..11441   +  promoter       EM7 promoter: synthetic bacterial promoter&nbsp
  11460..11834   +  CDS            BleoR: antibiotic-binding protein; Sh ble from Streptoalloteichus hindustanus; confers resistance to bleomycin, phleomycin, and Zeocin™
  11844..11969   +  CDS            ble (fragment): BLE_KLEPN - Experimental evidence at protein level: Swiss-Prot protein existence level 1. Binding protein with a strong affinity to the bleomycin family of antibiotics. Binds to CL990; an antimitotic-antibiotic compound. From Klebsiella pneumoniae.
  11964..12085   +  polyA_signal   SV40 poly(A) signal: SV40 polyadenylation signal
  12156..12178   -  protein_bind   lac operator (fragment): The lac repressor binds to the lac operator to inhibit transcription in E. coli. This inhibition can be relieved by adding lactose or isopropyl-β-D-thiogalactopyranoside (IPTG). lac repressor encoded by lacI
  12182..12212   -  promoter       lac promoter: promoter for the E. coli lac operon
  12227..12248   -  protein_bind   CAP binding site: CAP binding activates transcription in the presence of cAMP. E. coli catabolite activator protein
  12261..12353   -  CDS            lacI (fragment): lac repressor; lacI; The lac repressor binds to the lac operator to inhibit transcription in E. coli. This inhibition can be relieved by adding lactose or isopropyl-β-D-thiogalactopyranoside (IPTG).
  12536..13124   -  rep_origin     ori: high-copy-number ColE1/pMB1/pBR322/pUC origin of replication
  13295..14155   -  CDS            AmpR: β-lactamase; bla; confers resistance to ampicillin, carbenicillin, and related antibiotics
  14156..14260   -  promoter       AmpR promoter: bla
