[The description below was written by a language model from this plasmid's Addgene catalogue record and pLannotate feature annotations shown in this document.]
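Description:
SpCas9-NRCH-APOBEC-nCas9-Ung is a lentiviral mammalian expression plasmid of about 14.3 kb, built on the pFUGW backbone, for delivering a CRISPR base editor. It is propagated in E. coli through a high-copy ColE1/pUC-type origin with ampicillin selection (AmpR under its own promoter). The backbone also carries an f1 origin and an SV40 promoter/origin with an EM7-driven bleomycin/Zeocin resistance cassette. The viral portion has a third-generation-style layout. A CMV enhancer/promoter drives a truncated HIV-1 5' LTR, followed by the Ψ packaging signal with a gag fragment, the RRE for Rev-dependent nuclear export, and the cPPT/CTS. Downstream of the payload lie a WPRE, which boosts transcript expression, a truncated 3' LTR and a bGH polyadenylation signal. Producing virus therefore requires packaging functions supplied in trans.

The payload is a single human codon-optimized open reading frame of roughly 6.1 kb, driven by the EFS (EF-1α core) promoter. The feature table shows rat APOBEC1 cytidine deaminase at the N-terminus, then S. pyogenes Cas9, then a fragment of human uracil-DNA glycosylase (UNG). According to the record, the Cas9 is a nickase of the NRCH variant, a name that refers to altered PAM recognition. An NLS and a FLAG tag follow, and a P2A peptide then links blasticidin S deaminase (BSD) so that transduced cells can be selected with blasticidin. Pairing a cytidine deaminase with UNG, rather than with a glycosylase inhibitor, is the architecture generally used to promote uracil excision and C-to-G-type outcomes, although the record does not state the editing outcome. No guide RNA cassette is annotated, so the guide has to be provided separately. The plasmid was deposited with a study that profiled and predicted the efficiencies and outcomes of diverse base editors.
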