Addgene plasmid #198552: SpCas9-NRCH-APOBEC-nCas9-Ung
Purpose: Expresses human codon-optimized SpCas9-NRCH-APOBEC-nCas9-Ung and blasticidin resistance: EFS promoter-SpCas9-NRCH-APOBEC-nCas9-Ung-NLS-FLAG-P2A-BSD
Depositing lab: Hyongbum Kim. Depositing organization: Yonsei University Health System. Publication: Deep learning models to predict the editing efficiencies and outcomes of diverse base editors. Kim N, Choi S, Kim S, Song M, Seo JH, Min S, Park J, Cho SR, Kim HH. Nat Biotechnol. 2024 Mar;42(3):484-497. doi: 10.1038/s41587-023-01792-x PubMed 37188916.
Backbone
  Vector backbone: pFUGW
  Total vector size (bp): 14322
  Vector type: Mammalian Expression, Lentiviral, CRISPR
  Selectable markers: Blasticidin
Growth in bacteria
  Bacterial resistance: Ampicillin, 100 μg/mL
  Growth temperature: 37°C
  Growth strain: NEB Stable
  Copy number: Unknown
Gene/Insert
  Gene/Insert name: SpCas9-NRCH-APOBEC-nCas9-Ung
  Species: H. sapiens (human)
  Insert size (bp): 6114
  Promoter: EFS
  Tag / fusion protein: NLS (C terminal on insert); FLAG (C terminal on insert); BSD (C terminal on insert)
  Cloning method: Gibson Cloning
  Sequencing primers: 5′ 5' - ggtcttgaaaggagtgggaattgg - 3'; 3′ 5' - CAGGTCGCTTGTCGCCTCC - 3'
Terms and licenses: Academic/Nonprofit Terms; Industry Terms: Not Available to Industry
How to cite: SpCas9-NRCH-APOBEC-nCas9-Ung was a gift from Hyongbum Kim (Addgene plasmid # 198552 ; http://n2t.net/addgene:198552 ; RRID:Addgene_198552)
