>Addgene plasmid #198552 | SpCas9-NRCH-APOBEC-nCas9-Ung | depositor partial sequence | sequence record 384715 | SpCas9-NRCH-APOBEC-nCas9-Ung sequence 6114 bps
ATGCCAAAGAAGAAGAGGAAGGTTTCATCGGAGACCGGCCCTGTTGCTGTTGACCCCACCCTGCGGCGGA
GAATCGAGCCACACGAGTTCGAGGTGTTCTTCGACCCAAGGGAGCTCCGCAAGGAGACGTGCCTCCTGTA
CGAGATCAACTGGGGCGGCAGGCACTCCATCTGGAGGCACACCAGCCAAAACACCAACAAGCACGTGGAG
GTCAACTTCATCGAGAAGTTCACCACCGAGAGGTACTTCTGCCCAAACACCCGCTGCTCCATCACCTGGT
TCCTGTCCTGGAGCCCATGCGGCGAGTGCTCCAGGGCCATCACCGAGTTCCTCAGCCGCTACCCACACGT
CACCCTGTTCATCTACATCGCCAGGCTCTACCACCACGCCGACCCAAGGAACAGGCAGGGCCTCCGCGAC
CTGATCTCCAGCGGCGTGACCATCCAAATCATGACCGAGCAGGAGTCCGGCTACTGCTGGAGGAACTTCG
TCAACTACTCCCCAAGCAACGAGGCCCACTGGCCAAGGTACCCACACCTCTGGGTGCGCCTCTACGTGCT
CGAGCTGTACTGCATCATCCTCGGCCTGCCACCATGCCTCAACATCCTGAGGCGCAAGCAACCACAGCTG
ACCTTCTTCACCATCGCCCTCCAAAGCTGCCACTACCAGAGGCTCCCACCACACATCCTGTGGGCTACCG
GCCTCAAGTCCGGCAGCGAGACGCCAGGCACCTCCGAGAGCGCTACGCCTGAACTTAAGGACAAGAAGTA
CAGCATCGGCCTGGCCATCGGCACCAACTCTGTGGGCTGGGCCGTGATCACCGACGAGTACAAGGTGCCC
AGCAAGAAATTCAAGGTGCTGGGCAACACCGACCGGCACAGCATCAAGAAGAACCTGATCGGAGCCCTGC
TGTTCGACAGCGGCGAAACAGCCGAGGCCACCCGGCTGAAGAGAACCGCCAGAAGAAGATACACCAGACG
GAAGAACCGGATCTGCTATCTGCAAGAGATCTTCAGCAACGAGATGGCCAAGGTGGACGACAGCTTCTTC
CACAGACTGGAAGAGTCCTTCCTGGTGGAAGAGGATAAGAAGCACGAGCGGCACCCCATCTTCGGCAACA
TCGTGGACGAGGTGGCCTACCACGAGAAGTACCCCACCATCTACCACCTGAGAAAGAAACTGGTGGACAG
CACCGACAAGGCCGACCTGCGGCTGATCTATCTGGCCCTGGCCCACATGATCAAGTTCCGGGGCCACTTC
CTGATCGAGGGCGACCTGAACCCCGACAACAGCGACGTGGACAAGCTGTTCATCCAGCTGGTGCAGACCT
ACAACCAGCTGTTCGAGGAAAACCCCATCAACGCCAGCGGCGTGGACGCCAAGGCCATCCTGTCTGCCAG
ACTGAGCAAGAGCAGACGGCTGGAAAATCTGATCGCCCAGCTGCCCGGCGAGAAGAAGAATGGCCTGTTC
GGAAACCTGATTGCCCTGAGCCTGGGCCTGACCCCCAACTTCAAGAGCAACTTCGACCTGGCCGAGGATG
CCAAACTGCAGCTGAGCAAGGACACCTACGACGACGACCTGGACAACCTGCTGGCCCAGATCGGCGACCA
GTACGCCGACCTGTTTCTGGCCGCCAAGAACCTGTCCGACGCCATCCTGCTGAGCGACATCCTGAGAGTG
AACACCGAGATCACCAAGGCCCCCCTGAGCGCCTCTATGGTGAAGAGATACGACGAGCACCACCAGGACC
TGACCCTGCTGAAAGCTCTCGTGCGGCAGCAGCTGCCTGAGAAGTACAAAGAGATTTTCTTCGACCAGAG
CAAGAACGGCTACGCCGGCTACATTGACGGCGGAGCCAGCCAGGAAGAGTTCTACAAGTTCATCAAGCCC
ATCCTGGAAAAGATGGACGGCACCGAGGAACTGCTCGTGAAGCTGAACAGAGAGGACCTGCTGCGGAAGC
AGCGGACCTTCGACAACGGCATCATCCCCCACCAGATCCACCTGGGAGAGCTGCACGCCATTCTGCGGCG
GCAGGGCGATTTTTACCCATTCCTGAAGGACAACCGGGAAAAGATCGAGAAGATCCTGACCTTCCGCATC
CCCTACTACGTGGGCCCTCTGGCCAGGGGAAACAGCAGATTCGCCTGGATGACCAGAAAGAGCGAGGAAA
CCATCACCCCCTGGAACTTCGAGGAAGTGGTGGACAAGGGCGCTTCCGCCCAGAGCTTCATCGAGCGGAT
GACCAACTTCGATAAGAACCTGCCCAACGAGAAGGTGCTGCCCAAGCACAGCCTGCTGTACGAGTACTTC
ACCGTGTATAACGAGCTGACCAAAGTGAAATACGTGACCGAGGGAATGAGAAAGCCCGCCTTCCTGAGCG
GCGAGCAGAAAAAGGCCATCGTGGACCTGCTGTTCAAGACCAACCGGAAAGTGACCGTGAAGCAGCTGAA
AGAGGACTACTTCAAGAAAATCGAGTGCTTCGACTCCGTGGAAATCTCCGGCGTGGAAGATCGGTTCAAC
GCCTCCCTGGGCACATACCACGATCTGCTGAAAATTATCAAGGACAAGGACTTCCTGGACAATGAGGAAA
ACGAGGACATTCTGGAAGATATCGTGCTGACCCTGACACTGTTTGAGGACAGAGAGATGATCGAGGAACG
GCTGAAAACCTATGCCCACCTGTTCGACGACAAAGTGATGAAGCAGCTGAAGCGGCTGAGATACACCGGC
TGGGGCAGGCTGAGCCGGAAGCTGATCAACGGCATCCGGGACAAGCAGTCCGGCAAGACAATCCTGGATT
TCCTGAAGTCCGACGGCTTCGCCAACAGAAACTTCATGCAGCTGATCCACGACGACAGCCTGACCTTTAA
AGAGGACATCCAGAAAGCCCAGGTGTCCGGCCAGGGCGATAGCCTGCACGAGCACATTGCCAATCTGGCC
GGCAGCCCCGCCATTAAGAAGGGCATCCTGCAGACAGTGAAGGTGGTGGACGAGCTCGTGAAAGTGATGG
GCGGCCACAAGCCCGAGAACATCGTGATCGAAATGGCCAGAGAGAACCAGACCACCCAGAAGGGACAGAA
GAACAGCCGCGAGAGAATGAAGCGGATCGAAGAGGGCATCAAAGAGCTGGGCAGCCAGATCCTGAAAGAA
CACCCCGTGGAAAACACCCAGCTGCAGAACGAGAAGCTGTACCTGTACTACCTGCAGAATGGGCGGGATA
TGTACGTGGACCAGGAACTGGACATCAACCGGCTGTCCGACTACGATGTGGACCATATCGTGCCTCAGAG
CTTTCTGAAGGACGACTCCATCGACAACAAGGTGCTGACCAGAAGCGACAAGAACCGGGGCAAGAGCGAC
AACGTGCCCTCCGAAGAGGTCGTGAAGAAGATGAAGAACTACTGGCGGCAGCTGCTGAACGCCAAGCTGA
TTACCCAGAGAAAGTTCGACAATCTGACCAAGGCCGAGAGAGGCGGCCTGAGCGAACTGGATAAGGCCGG
CTTCATCAAGAGACAGCTGGTGGAAACCCGGCAGATCACAAAGCACGTGGCACAGATCCTGGACTCCCGG
ATGAACACTAAGTACGACGAGAATGACAAGCTGATCCGGGAAGTGAAAGTGATCACCCTGAAGTCCAAGC
TGGTGTCCGATTTCCGGAAGGATTTCCAGTTTTACAAAGTGCGCGAGATCAACAACTACCACCACGCCCA
CGACGCCTACCTGAACGCCGTCGTGGGAACCGCCCTGATCAAAAAGTACCCTAAGCTGGAAAGCGAGTTC
GTGTACGGCGACTACAAGGTGTACGACGTGCGGAAGATGATCGCCAAGAGCGAGCAGGAAATCGGCAAGG
CTACCGCCAAGTACTTCTTCTACAGCAACATCATGAACTTTTTCAAGACCGAGATTACCCTGGCCAACGG
CGAGATCCGGAAGCGGCCTCTGATCGAGACAAACGGCGAAACCGGGGAGATCGTGTGGGATAAGGGCCGG
GATTTTGCCACCGTGCGGAAAGTGCTGAGCATGCCCCAAGTGAATATCGTGAAAAAGACCGAGGTGCAGA
CAGGCGGCTTCAGCAAAGAGTCTATCCTGCCCAAGGGCAACAGCGATAAGCTGATCGCCAGAAAGAAGGA
CTGGGACCCTAAGAAGTACGGCGGCTTCAACAGCCCCACCGTGGCCTATTCTGTGCTGGTGGTGGCCAAA
GTGGAAAAGGGCAAGTCCAAGAAACTGAAGAGTGTGAAAGAGCTACTGGGGATCACCATCATGGAAAGAA
GCAGCTTCGAGAAGAATCCCATCGACTTTCTGGAAGCCAAGGGCTACAAAGAAGTGAAAAAGGACCTGAT
CATCAAGCTGCCTAAGTACTCCCTGTTCGAGCTGGAAAACGGCCGGAAGAGAATGCTGGCCTCTGCCGGC
GTGCTGCAGAAGGGAAACGAACTGGCCCTGCCCTCCAAATATGTGAACTTCCTGTACCTGGCCAGCCACT
ATGAGAAGCTGAAGGGCTCCCCCGAGGATAATGAGCAGAAACAGCTGTTTGTGGAACAGCACAAGCACTA
CCTGGACGAGATCATCGAGCAGATCAGCGAGTTCTCCAAGAGAGTGATCCTGGCCGACGCTAATCTGGAC
AAAGTGCTGTCCGCCTACAACAAGCACCGGGATAAGCCCATCAGAGAGCAGGCCGAGAATATCATCCACC
TGTTTACCCTGACCAATCTGGGAGCCCCTGCCGCCTTCAAGTACTTTGACACCACCATCAACCGGAAGCA
GTACAACACCACCAAAGAGGTGCTGGACGCCACCCTGATCCGGCAGAGCATCACCGGCCTGTACGAGACA
CGGATCGACCTGTCTCAGCTGGGAGGCGACAAGAGACCCGCAGCAACCAAGAAGGCAGGGCAAGCAAAGA
AGAAGAAGACGCGTGACTCCGGCGGCAGCATGTTTGGAGAGAGCTGGAAGAAGCACCTCAGCGGGGAGTT
CGGGAAACCGTATTTTATCAAGCTAATGGGATTTGTTGCAGAAGAAAGAAAGCATTACACTGTTTATCCA
CCCCCACACCAAGTCTTCACCTGGACCCAGATGTGTGACATAAAAGATGTGAAGGTTGTCATCCTGGGAC
AGGATCCATATCATGGACCTAATCAAGCTCACGGGCTCTGCTTTAGTGTTCAAAGGCCTGTTCCGCCTCC
GCCCAGTTTGGAGAACATTTATAAAGAGTTGTCTACAGACATAGAGGATTTTGTTCATCCTGGCCATGGA
GATTTATCTGGGTGGGCCAAGCAAGGTGTTCTCCTTCTCAACGCTGTCCTCACGGTTCGTGCCCATCAAG
CCAACTCTCATAAGGAGCGAGGCTGGGAGCAGTTCACTGATGCAGTTGTGTCCTGGCTAAATCAGAACTC
GAATGGCCTTGTTTTCTTGCTCTGGGGCTCTTATGCTCAGAAGAAGGGCAGTGCCATTGATAGGAAGCGG
CACCATGTACTACAGACGGCTCATCCCTCCCCTTTGTCAGTGTATAGAGGGTTCTTTGGATGTAGACACT
TTTCAAAGACCAATGAGCTGCTGCAGAAGTCTGGCAAGAAGCCCATTGACTGGAAGGAGCTGTCGGGGGG
GAGCCCAAAGAAGAAGCGGAAGGTGGATTACAAAGACGATGACGATAAGGGATCCGGCGCAACAAACTTC
TCTCTGCTGAAACAAGCCGGAGATGTCGAAGAGAATCCTGGACCGATGGCCAAGCCTTTGTCTCAAGAAG
AATCCACCCTCATTGAAAGAGCAACGGCTACAATCAACAGCATCCCCATCTCTGAAGACTACAGCGTCGC
CAGCGCAGCTCTCTCTAGCGACGGCCGCATCTTCACTGGTGTCAATGTATATCATTTTACTGGGGGACCT
TGTGCAGAACTCGTGGTGCTGGGCACTGCTGCTGCTGCGGCAGCTGGCAACCTGACTTGTATCGTCGCGA
TCGGAAATGAGAACAGGGGCATCTTGAGCCCCTGCGGACGGTGCCGACAGGTGCTTCTCGATCTGCATCC
TGGGATCAAAGCCATAGTGAAGGACAGTGATGGACAGCCGACGGCAGTTGGGATTCGTGAATTGCTGCCC
TCTGGTTATGTGTGGGAGGGCTAA
